>Addgene plasmid #231752 | pFRT-TO-FLAG(N)-CDC73deltaKIM | addgene full sequence | sequence record 463622 | Addgene NGS Result
GCTGGGGCTCTAGGGGGTATCCCC
[124 nt withheld, positions 25-148]
C
[91 nt withheld, positions 150-240]
AGGGTGATGGTTCACGTACCTAGAAGTTCCTATTCCGAAGTTCCTATTCTCTAGAAAGTATAGGAACTTC
CTTGGCCAAAAAGCCTGAACTCACCGCGACGTCTGTCGAGAAGTTTCTGATCGAAAAGTTCGACAGCGTC
TCCGACCTGATGCAGCTCTCGGAGGGCGAAGAATCTCGTGCTTTCAGCTTCGATGTAGGAGGGCGTGGAT
ATGTCCTGCGGGTAAATAGCTGCGCCGATGGTTTCTACAAAGATCGTTATGTTTATCGGCACTTTGCATC
GGCCGCGCTCCCGATTCCGGAAGTGCTTGACATTGGGGAATTCAGCGAGAGCCTGACCTATTGCATCTCC
CGCCGTGCACAGGGTGTCACGTTGCAAGACCTGCCTGAAACCGAACTGCCCGCTGTTCTGCAGCCGGTCG
CGGAGGCCATGGATGCGATCGCTGCGGCCGATCTTAGCCAGACGAGCGGGTTCGGCCCATTCGGACCGCA
AGGAATCGGTCAATACACTACATGGCGTGATTTCATATGCGCGATTGCTGATCCCCATGTGTATCACTGG
CAAACTGTGATGGACGACACCGTCAGTGCGTCCGTCGCGCAGGCTCTCGATGAGCTGATGCTTTGGGCCG
AGGACTGCCCCGAAGTCCGGCACCTCGTGCACGCGGATTTCGGCTCCAACAATGTCCTGACGGACAATGG
CCGCATAACAGCGGTCATTGACTGGAGCGAGGCGATGTTCGGGGATTCCCAATACGAGGTCGCCAACATC
TTCTTCTGGAGGCCGTGGTTGGCTTGTATGGAGCAGCAGACGCGCTACTTCGAGCGGAGGCATCCGGAGC
TTGCAGGATCGCCGCGGCTCCGGGCGTATATGCTCCGCATTGGTCTTGACCAACTCTATCAGAGCTTGGT
TGACGGCAATTTCGATGATGCAGCTTGGGCGCAGGGTCGATGCGACGCAATCGTCCGATCCGGAGCCGGG
ACTGTCGGGCGTACACAAATCGCCCGCAGAAGCGCGGCCGTCTGGACCGATGGCTGTGTAGAAGTACTCG
CCGATAGTGGAAACCGACGCCCCAGCACTCGTCCGAGGGCAAAGGAATAGCACGTACTACGAGATTTCGA
TTCCACCGCCGCCTTCTATGAAAGGTTGGGCTTCGGAATCGTTTTCCGGGACGCCGGCTGGATGATCCTC
CAGCGCGGGGATCTCATGCTGGAGTTCTTCGCCCACCCCAACTTGTTTATTGCAGCTTATAATGGTTACA
AATAAAGCAATAGCATCACAAATTTCACAAATAAAGCATTTTTTTCACTGCATTCTAGTTGTGGTTTGTC
CAAACTCATCAATGTATCTTATCATGTCTGTATACCGTCGACCTCTAGCTAGAGCTTGGCGTAATCATGG
TCATAGCTGTTTCCTGTGTGAAATTGTTATCCGCTCACAATTCCACACAACATACGAGCCGGAAGCATAA
AGTGTAAAGCCTGGGGTGCCTAATGAGTGAGCTAACTCACATTAATTGCGTTGCGCTCACTGCCCGCTTT
CCAGTCGGGAAACCTGTCGTGCCAGCTGCATTAATGAATCGGCCAACGCGCGGGGAGAGGCGGTTTGCGT
ATTGGGCGCTCTTCCGCTTCCTCGCTCACTGACTCGCTGCGCTCGGTCGTTCGGCTGCGGCGAGCGGTAT
CAGCTCACTCAAAGGCGGTAATACGGTTATCCACAGAATCAGGGGATAACGCAGGAAAGAACATGTGAGC
AAAAGGCCAGCAAAAGGCCAGGAACCGTAAAAAGGCCGCGTTGCTGGCGTTTTTCCATAGGCTCCGCCCC
CCTGACGAGCATCACAAAAATCGACGCTCAAGTCAGAGGTGGCGAAACCCGACAGGACTATAAAGATACC
AGGCGTTTCCCCCTGGAAGCTCCCTCGTGCGCTCTCCTGTTCCGACCCTGCCGCTTACCGGATACCTGTC
CGCCTTTCTCCCTTCGGGAAGCGTGGCGCTTTCTCATAGCTCACGCTGTAGGTATCTCAGTTCGGTGTAG
GTCGTTCGCTCCAAGCTGGGCTGTGTGCACGAACCCCCCGTTCAGCCCGACCGCTGCGCCTTATCCGGTA
ACTATCGTCTTGAGTCCAACCCGGTAAGACACGACTTATCGCCACTGGCAGCAGCCACTGGTAACAGGAT
TAGCAGAGCGAGGTATGTAGGCGGTGCTACAGAGTTCTTGAAGTGGTGGCCTAACTACGGCTACACTAGA
AGAACAGTATTTGGTATCTGCGCTCTGCTGAAGCCAGTTACCTTCGGAAAAAGAGTTGGTAGCTCTTGAT
CCGGCAAACAAACCACCGCTGGTAGCGGTGGTTTTTTTGTTTGCAAGCAGCAGATTACGCGCAGAAAAAA
AGGATCTCAAGAAGATCCTTTGATCTTTTCTACGGGGTCTGACGCTCAGTGGAACGAAAACTCACGTTAA
GGGATTTTGGTCATGAGATTATCAAAAAGGATCTTCACCTAGATCCTTTTAAATTAAAAATGAAGTTTTA
AATCAATCTAAAGTATATATGAGTAAACTTGGTCTGACAGTTACCAATGCTTAATCAGTGAGGCACCTAT
CTCAGCGATCTGTCTATTTCGTTCATCCATAGTTGCCTGACTCCCCGTCGTGTAGATAACTACGATACGG
GAGGGCTTACCATCTGGCCCCAGTGCTGCAATGATACCGCGAGACCCACGCTCACCGGCTCCAGATTTAT
CAGCAATAAACCAGCCAGCCGGAAGGGCCGAGCGCAGAAGTGGTCCTGCAACTTTATCCGCCTCCATCCA
GTCTATTAATTGTTGCCGGGAAGCTAGAGTAAGTAGTTCGCCAGTTAATAGTTTGCGCAACGTTGTTGCC
ATTGCTACAGGCATCGTGGTGTCACGCTCGTCGTTTGGTATGGCTTCATTCAGCTCCGGTTCCCAACGAT
CAAGGCGAGTTACATGATCCCCCATGTTGTGCAAAAAAGCGGTTAGCTCCTTCGGTCCTCCGATCGTTGT
CAGAAGTAAGTTGGCCGCAGTGTTATCACTCATGGTTATGGCAGCACTGCATAATTCTCTTACTGTCATG
CCATCCGTAAGATGCTTTTCTGTGACTGGTGAGTACTCAACCAAGTCATTCTGAGAATAGTGTATGCGGC
GACCGAGTTGCTCTTGCCCGGCGTCAATACGGGATAATACCGCGCCACATAGCAGAACTTTAAAAGTGCT
CATCATTGGAAAACGTTCTTCGGGGCGAAAACTCTCAAGGATCTTACCGCTGTTGAGATCCAGTTCGATG
TAACCCACTCGTGCACCCAACTGATCTTCAGCATCTTTTACTTTCACCAGCGTTTCTGGGTGAGCAAAAA
CAGGAAGGCAAAATGCCGCAAAAAAGGGAATAAGGGCGACACGGAAATGTTGAATACTCATACTCTTCCT
TTTTCAATATTATTGAAGCATTTATCAGGGTTATTGTCTCATGAGCGGATACATATTTGAATGTATTTAG
AAAAATAAACAAATAGGGGTTCCGCGCACATTTCCCCGAAAAGTGCCACCTGACGTCGACGGATCGGGAG
ATCTCCCGATCCCCTATGGTGCACTCTCAGTACAATCTGCTCTGATGCCGCATAGTTAAGCCAGTATCTG
CTCCCTGCTTGTGTGTTGGAGGTCGCTGAGTAGTGCGCGAGCAAAATTTAAGCTACAACAAGGCAAGGCT
TGACCGACAATTGCATGAAGAATCTGCTTAGGGTTAGGCGTTTTGCGCTGCTTCGCGATGTACGGGCCAG
ATATACGCGTTGACATTGATTATTGACTAGTTATTAATAGTAATCAATTACGGGGTCATTAGTTCATAGC
CCATATATGGAGTTCCGCGTTACATAACTTACGGTAAATGGCCCGCCTGGCTGACCGCCCAACGACCCCC
GCCCATTGACGTCAATAATGACGTATGTTCCCATAGTAACGCCAATAGGGACTTTCCATTGACGTCAATG
GGTGGAGTATTTACGGTAAACTGCCCACTTGGCAGTACATCAAGTGTATCATATGCCAAGTACGCCCCCT
ATTGACGTCAATGACGGTAAATGGCCCGCCTGGCATTATGCCCAGTACATGACCTTATGGGACTTTCCTA
CTTGGCAGTACATCTACGTATTAGTCATCGCTATTACCATGGTGATGCGGTTTTGGCAGTACATCAATGG
GCGTGGATAGCGGTTTGACTCACGGGGATTTCCAAGTCTCCACCCCATTGACGTCAATGGGAGTTTGTTT
TGGCACCAAAATCAACGGGACTTTCCAAAATGTCGTAACAACTCCGCCCCATTGACGCAAATGGGCGGTA
GGCGTGTACGGTGGGAGGTCTATATAAGCAGAGCTCTCCCTATCAGTGATAGAGATCTCCCTATCAGTGA
TAGAGATCGTCGACGAGCTCGTTTAGTGAACCGTCAGATCGCCTGGAGACGCCATCCACGCTGTTTTGAC
CTCCATAGAAGACACCGGGACCGATCCAGCCTCCGGACTCTAGCGTTTAAACTTAAGCTTATGGACTACA
AGGACGACGATGACAAGCTCGATCTTGAAGTCCTCTTTCAGGGACCCATGGCGGACGTGCTTAGCGTCCT
GCGACAGTACAACATCCAGAAGAAGGAGATTGTGGTGAAGGGAGACGAAGTGATCTTCGGGGAGTTCTCC
TGGCCCAAGAATGTGAAGACCAACTATGTTGTTTGGGGGACTGGAAAGGAAGGCCAACCCAGAGAGTACT
ACACATTGGATTCCATTTTATTTCTACTTAATAACGTGCACCTTTCTCATCCTGTTTATGTCCGACGTGC
AGCTACTGAAAATATTCCTGTGGTTAGAAGACCTGATCGAAAAGATCTACTTGGATATCTCAATGGTGAA
GCGTCAACATCGGCAAGTATAGACAGAAGCGCTCCCTTAGAAATAGGTCTTCAGCGATCTACTCAAGTCA
AACGAGCTGCAGATGAAGTTTTAGCAGAAGCAAAGAAACCACGAATTGAGGATGAAGAGTGTGTGCGCCT
TGATAAAGAGAGATTGGCTGCCCGTTTGGAGGGTCACAAAGAAGGGATTGTTCAAACGGAGCAAATCAGG
TCTTTGTCTGAAGCTATGTCAGTGGAAAAAATTGCTGCAATCAAAGCCAAAATTATGGCTAAGAAAAGAT
CTACTATCAAGACTGATCTAGATGATGACATAACTGCCCTTAAACAGAGGAGTTTTGTGGATGCTGAGGT
AGATGTGACCCGAGATATTGTCAGCAGAGAGAGAGTATGGAGGACACGAACAACTATCTTACAAAGCACA
GGAAAGAATTTTTCCAAGAACATTTTTGCAATTCTTCAATCTGTAAAAGCCAGAGAAGAAGGGCGTGCAC
CTGAACAGCGACCTGCCCCAAATGCAGCACCTGTGGATCCCACTTTGCGCACCAAACAGCCTATCCCAGC
TGCCGAGGGTGCATCTGCCCGGAAGACTCAGACTCCTGCAGCCCAGCCAGTACCAAGACCAGTTTCTCAA
GCAAGACCTCCCCCAAATCAGAAGAAAGGATCTCGAACACCCATTATCATAATTCCTGCAGCTACCACCT
CTTTAATAACCATGCTTAATGCAAAAGACCTTCTACAGGACCTGAAATTTGTCCCATCAGATGAAAAGAA
GAAACAAGGTTGTCAACGAGAAAATGAAACTCTAATACAAAGAAGAAAAGACCAGATGCAACCAGGGGGC
ACTGCAATTAGTGTTACAGTACCTTATAGAGTAGTAGACCAGCCCCTTAAACTTATGCCTCAAGACTGGG
ACCGCGTTGTAGCCGTTTTTGTGCAGGGTCCTGCATGGCAGTTCAAAGGTTGGCCATGGCTTTTGCCTGA
TGGATCACCAGTTGATATATTTGCTAAAATTAAAGCCTTCCATCTGAAGTATGATGAAGTTCGTCTGGAT
CCAAATGTTCAGAAATGGGATGTAACAGTATTAGAACTCAGCTATCACAAACGTCATTTGGATAGACCAG
TGTTCTTACGGTTTTGGGAAACATTGGACAGGTACATGGTAAAACACAAGTCCCATTTAAGGTTCTGATG
ATATCCAGCACAGTGGCGGCCGCTCGAGTCTAGAGGGCCCGTTTAAACCCGCTGATCAGCCTCGACTGTG
CCTTCTAGTTGCCAGCCATCTGTTGTTTGCCCCTCCCCCGTGCCTTCCTTGACCCTGGAAGGTGCCACTC
CCACTGTCCTTTCCTAATAAAATGAGGAAATTGCATCGCATTGTCTGAGTAGGTGTCATTCTATTCTGGG
GGGTGGGGTGGGGCAGGACAGCAAGGGGGAGGATTGGGAAGACAATAGCAGGCATGCTGGGGATGCGGTG
GGCTCTATGGCTTCTGAGGCGGAAAGAACCA
Features (pLannotate 1.2.2; 23 found; start..end, strand, type, name):
     25..258     +  rep_origin     f1 ori (fragment) (sequence partly withheld): f1 bacteriophage origin of replication; arrow indicates direction of (+) strand synthesis
    263..310     +  protein_bind   FRT: FLP-mediated recombination occurs in the 8-bp core sequence TCTAGAAA (Turan and Bode, 2011). FLP recombinase from the Saccharomyces cerevisiae 2μ plasmid
    318..1340    +  CDS            HygR: aminoglycoside phosphotransferase from E. coli; aph(4)-Ia; confers resistance to hygromycin
   1350..1475    +  CDS            ble (fragment): BLE_KLEPN - Experimental evidence at protein level: Swiss-Prot protein existence level 1. Binding protein with a strong affinity to the bleomycin family of antibiotics. Binds to CL990; an antimitotic-antibiotic compound. From Klebsiella pneumoniae.
   1470..1591    +  polyA_signal   SV40 poly(A) signal: SV40 polyadenylation signal
   1664..1680    -  protein_bind   lac operator: The lac repressor binds to the lac operator to inhibit transcription in E. coli. This inhibition can be relieved by adding lactose or isopropyl-β-D-thiogalactopyranoside (IPTG). lac repressor encoded by lacI
   1688..1718    -  promoter       lac promoter: promoter for the E. coli lac operon
   1733..1754    -  protein_bind   CAP binding site: CAP binding activates transcription in the presence of cAMP. E. coli catabolite activator protein
   1767..1859    -  CDS            lacI (fragment): lac repressor; lacI; The lac repressor binds to the lac operator to inhibit transcription in E. coli. This inhibition can be relieved by adding lactose or isopropyl-β-D-thiogalactopyranoside (IPTG).
   2042..2630    -  rep_origin     ori: high-copy-number ColE1/pMB1/pBR322/pUC origin of replication
   2801..3661    -  CDS            AmpR: β-lactamase; bla; confers resistance to ampicillin, carbenicillin, and related antibiotics
   3662..3766    -  promoter       AmpR promoter: bla
   3825..3877    -  misc_feature   bom (fragment): basis of mobility region from pBR322
   4032..4411    +  enhancer       CMV enhancer: human cytomegalovirus immediate early enhancer
   4412..4615    +  promoter       CMV promoter: human cytomegalovirus (CMV) immediate early promoter
   4617..4636    +  promoter       PLtetO-1 promoter (fragment): modified phage lambda PL promoter with tet operator sites (Lutz and Bujard, 1997)
   4638..4657    +  promoter       PLtetO-1 promoter (fragment): modified phage lambda PL promoter with tet operator sites (Lutz and Bujard, 1997)
   4665..4698    +  promoter       TRE3GV promoter (fragment): 3rd-generation Tet-responsive promoter that can be activated by binding of Tet-On® 3G, optimized for retroviral and lentiviral vectors
   4787..4807    +  CDS            FLAG (fragment): FLAG® epitope tag, followed by an enterokinase cleavage site
   4814..4837    +  CDS            HRV 3C site: recognition and cleavage site for human rhinovirus 3C and PreScission proteases
   4838..6325    +  CDS            CDC73 (fragment): CDC73_HUMAN - Also known as C1orf28, HRPT2. Experimental evidence at protein level: Swiss-Prot protein existence level 1. Tumor suppressor probably involved in transcriptional and post-transcriptional control pathways. May be involved in cell cycle progression through the regulation of cyclin D1/PRAD1 expression. Component of the PAF1 complex (PAF1C) which has multiple functions during transcription by RNA polymerase II and is implicated in regulation of development and maintenance of embryonic stem cell pluripotency. PAF1C associates with RNA polymerase II through interaction with POLR2A CTD
   6396..6620    +  polyA_signal   bGH poly(A) signal: bovine growth hormone polyadenylation signal
   6624..4       +  promoter       SV40 promoter (fragment) (across the origin): SV40 enhancer and early promoter
