[The description below was written by a language model from this plasmid's Addgene catalogue record and pLannotate feature annotations shown in this document.]
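Description:
pFRT-TO-FLAG(N)-CDC73deltaKIM is a mammalian expression plasmid built on the pFRT-TO backbone for making stable, site-specifically integrated cell lines in Flp-In human cells. It is maintained in E. coli through a high-copy ColE1/pUC-type origin with ampicillin selection (AmpR under its own bla promoter). A fragment of the f1 origin and remnants of lac regulatory sequence are also annotated. For integration, a single FRT site lies directly upstream of a hygromycin resistance coding sequence followed by an SV40 polyadenylation signal. No complete promoter is annotated in front of this marker. This fits the usual Flp-In design, in which FLP-mediated recombination into a genomic FRT site supplies the promoter and start codon, so that hygromycin resistance reports correct integration.

The expression cassette uses the CMV enhancer and promoter. They are followed by short elements that the annotation software labels as tet-operator-containing promoter fragments, consistent with a tetracycline-operator-controlled ("TO") CMV promoter. Such a promoter is repressed in cells expressing Tet repressor and induced with tetracycline or doxycycline. It drives human CDC73, a subunit of the PAF1 complex involved in RNA polymerase II transcription, and the cassette ends in a bGH polyadenylation signal. The protein carries an N-terminal FLAG epitope followed by an HRV 3C protease cleavage site, which allows detection, affinity purification and tag removal.

The insert lacks residues 290–324, the deletion the construct name calls "deltaKIM", and it is resistant to two CDC73 siRNAs. This supports knockdown-and-rescue experiments, in which endogenous CDC73 is depleted and replaced by the mutant. The associated study examines PAF1C-mediated activation of CDK12/13 kinase activity, CTD phosphorylation and transcript elongation.
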