Addgene plasmid #231752: pFRT-TO-FLAG(N)-CDC73deltaKIM
Purpose: Expression in Flp-IN human cells
Depositing lab: Jesper Svejstrup. Depositing organization: University of Copenhagen. Publication: PAF1C-mediated activation of CDK12/13 kinase activity is critical for CTD phosphorylation and transcript elongation. Lopez Martinez D, Todorovski I, Noe Gonzalez M, Rusimbi C, Blears D, Khallou N, Han Z, Dirac-Svejstrup AB, Svejstrup JQ. Mol Cell. 2025 May 15;85(10):1952-1967.e8. doi: 10.1016/j.molcel.2025.04.012. Epub 2025 May 1. PubMed 40315851.
Backbone
  Vector backbone: pFRT-TO
  Vector type: Mammalian Expression
  Selectable markers: Hygromycin
Growth in bacteria
  Bacterial resistance: Ampicillin, 100 μg/mL
  Growth temperature: 37°C
  Growth strain: DH5alpha
  Copy number: High Copy
Gene/Insert
  Gene/Insert name: CDC73
  Species: H. sapiens (human)
  Mutation: siCDC73#6 and #8 resistant; CDC73(delta290-324)
  Entrez Gene: CDC73 (a.k.a. C1orf28, FIHP, HPTJT, HRPT1, HRPT2, HYX)
  Tag / fusion protein: Flag-3C (N terminal on insert)
  Cloning method: Gibson Cloning
Terms and licenses: Academic/Nonprofit Terms; Industry Terms: Not Available to Industry
Depositor comments: Please visit https://doi.org/10.1101/2024.10.14.618141 for bioRxiv preprint.
How to cite: pFRT-TO-FLAG(N)-CDC73deltaKIM was a gift from Jesper Svejstrup (Addgene plasmid # 231752 ; http://n2t.net/addgene:231752 ; RRID:Addgene_231752)
